>Addgene plasmid #51165 | pET21a-CymR | depositor full sequence | sequence record 77523 | Full Sequence
TGGCGAATGGG
[124 nt withheld, positions 12-135]
C
[91 nt withheld, positions 137-227]
A
[49 nt withheld, positions 229-277]
CCTTTGACGTTGGAGTCCACGTTCTTT
[37 nt withheld, positions 305-341]
ACCCTATCTCGGTCTATTCTTTTGATTTATAAGGGATTTTGCCGATTTCGGCCTATTGGTTAAAAAATGA
GCTGATTTAACAAAAATTTAACGCGAATTTTAACAAAATATTAACGTTTACAATTTCAGGTGGCACTTTT
CGGGGAAATGTGCGCGGAACCCCTATTTGTTTATTTTTCTAAATACATTCAAATATGTATCCGCTCATGA
GACAATAACCCTGATAAATGCTTCAATAATATTGAAAAAGGAAGAGTATGAGTATTCAACATTTCCGTGT
CGCCCTTATTCCCTTTTTTGCGGCATTTTGCCTTCCTGTTTTTGCTCACCCAGAAACGCTGGTGAAAGTA
AAAGATGCTGAAGATCAGTTGGGTGCACGAGTGGGTTACATCGAACTGGATCTCAACAGCGGTAAGATCC
TTGAGAGTTTTCGCCCCGAAGAACGTTTTCCAATGATGAGCACTTTTAAAGTTCTGCTATGTGGCGCGGT
ATTATCCCGTATTGACGCCGGGCAAGAGCAACTCGGTCGCCGCATACACTATTCTCAGAATGACTTGGTT
GAGTACTCACCAGTCACAGAAAAGCATCTTACGGATGGCATGACAGTAAGAGAATTATGCAGTGCTGCCA
TAACCATGAGTGATAACACTGCGGCCAACTTACTTCTGACAACGATCGGAGGACCGAAGGAGCTAACCGC
TTTTTTGCACAACATGGGGGATCATGTAACTCGCCTTGATCGTTGGGAACCGGAGCTGAATGAAGCCATA
CCAAACGACGAGCGTGACACCACGATGCCTGCAGCAATGGCAACAACGTTGCGCAAACTATTAACTGGCG
AACTACTTACTCTAGCTTCCCGGCAACAATTAATAGACTGGATGGAGGCGGATAAAGTTGCAGGACCACT
TCTGCGCTCGGCCCTTCCGGCTGGCTGGTTTATTGCTGATAAATCTGGAGCCGGTGAGCGTGGGTCTCGC
GGTATCATTGCAGCACTGGGGCCAGATGGTAAGCCCTCCCGTATCGTAGTTATCTACACGACGGGGAGTC
AGGCAACTATGGATGAACGAAATAGACAGATCGCTGAGATAGGTGCCTCACTGATTAAGCATTGGTAACT
GTCAGACCAAGTTTACTCATATATACTTTAGATTGATTTAAAACTTCATTTTTAATTTAAAAGGATCTAG
GTGAAGATCCTTTTTGATAATCTCATGACCAAAATCCCTTAACGTGAGTTTTCGTTCCACTGAGCGTCAG
ACCCCGTAGAAAAGATCAAAGGATCTTCTTGAGATCCTTTTTTTCTGCGCGTAATCTGCTGCTTGCAAAC
AAAAAAACCACCGCTACCAGCGGTGGTTTGTTTGCCGGATCAAGAGCTACCAACTCTTTTTCCGAAGGTA
ACTGGCTTCAGCAGAGCGCAGATACCAAATACTGTCCTTCTAGTGTAGCCGTAGTTAGGCCACCACTTCA
AGAACTCTGTAGCACCGCCTACATACCTCGCTCTGCTAATCCTGTTACCAGTGGCTGCTGCCAGTGGCGA
TAAGTCGTGTCTTACCGGGTTGGACTCAAGACGATAGTTACCGGATAAGGCGCAGCGGTCGGGCTGAACG
GGGGGTTCGTGCACACAGCCCAGCTTGGAGCGAACGACCTACACCGAACTGAGATACCTACAGCGTGAGC
TATGAGAAAGCGCCACGCTTCCCGAAGGGAGAAAGGCGGACAGGTATCCGGTAAGCGGCAGGGTCGGAAC
AGGAGAGCGCACGAGGGAGCTTCCAGGGGGAAACGCCTGGTATCTTTATAGTCCTGTCGGGTTTCGCCAC
CTCTGACTTGAGCGTCGATTTTTGTGATGCTCGTCAGGGGGGCGGAGCCTATGGAAAAACGCCAGCAACG
CGGCCTTTTTACGGTTCCTGGCCTTTTGCTGGCCTTTTGCTCACATGTTCTTTCCTGCGTTATCCCCTGA
TTCTGTGGATAACCGTATTACCGCCTTTGAGTGAGCTGATACCGCTCGCCGCAGCCGAACGACCGAGCGC
AGCGAGTCAGTGAGCGAGGAAGCGGAAGAGCGCCTGATGCGGTATTTTCTCCTTACGCATCTGTGCGGTA
TTTCACACCGCATATATGGTGCACTCTCAGTACAATCTGCTCTGATGCCGCATAGTTAAGCCAGTATACA
CTCCGCTATCGCTACGTGACTGGGTCATGGCTGCGCCCCGACACCCGCCAACACCCGCTGACGCGCCCTG
ACGGGCTTGTCTGCTCCCGGCATCCGCTTACAGACAAGCTGTGACCGTCTCCGGGAGCTGCATGTGTCAG
AGGTTTTCACCGTCATCACCGAAACGCGCGAGGCAGCTGCGGTAAAGCTCATCAGCGTGGTCGTGAAGCG
ATTCACAGATGTCTGCCTGTTCATCCGCGTCCAGCTCGTTGAGTTTCTCCAGAAGCGTTAATGTCTGGCT
TCTGATAAAGCGGGCCATGTTAAGGGCGGTTTTTTCCTGTTTGGTCACTGATGCCTCCGTGTAAGGGGGA
TTTCTGTTCATGGGGGTAATGATACCGATGAAACGAGAGAGGATGCTCACGATACGGGTTACTGATGATG
AACATGCCCGGTTACTGGAACGTTGTGAGGGTAAACAACTGGCGGTATGGATGCGGCGGGACCAGAGAAA
AATCACTCAGGGTCAATGCCAGCGCTTCGTTAATACAGATGTAGGTGTTCCACAGGGTAGCCAGCAGCAT
CCTGCGATGCAGATCCGGAACATAATGGTGCAGGGCGCTGACTTCCGCGTTTCCAGACTTTACGAAACAC
GGAAACCGAAGACCATTCATGTTGTTGCTCAGGTCGCAGACGTTTTGCAGCAGCAGTCGCTTCACGTTCG
CTCGCGTATCGGTGATTCATTCTGCTAACCAGTAAGGCAACCCCGCCAGCCTAGCCGGGTCCTCAACGAC
AGGAGCACGATCATGCGCACCCGTGGGGCCGCCATGCCGGCGATAATGGCCTGCTTCTCGCCGAAACGTT
TGGTGGCGGGACCAGTGACGAAGGCTTGAGCGAGGGCGTGCAAGATTCCGAATACCGCAAGCGACAGGCC
GATCATCGTCGCGCTCCAGCGAAAGCGGTCCTCGCCGAAAATGACCCAGAGCGCTGCCGGCACCTGTCCT
ACGAGTTGCATGATAAAGAAGACAGTCATAAGTGCGGCGACGATAGTCATGCCCCGCGCCCACCGGAAGG
AGCTGACTGGGTTGAAGGCTCTCAAGGGCATCGGTCGAGATCCCGGTGCCTAATGAGTGAGCTAACTTAC
ATTAATTGCGTTGCGCTCACTGCCCGCTTTCCAGTCGGGAAACCTGTCGTGCCAGCTGCATTAATGAATC
GGCCAACGCGCGGGGAGAGGCGGTTTGCGTATTGGGCGCCAGGGTGGTTTTTCTTTTCACCAGTGAGACG
GGCAACAGCTGATTGCCCTTCACCGCCTGGCCCTGAGAGAGTTGCAGCAAGCGGTCCACGCTGGTTTGCC
CCAGCAGGCGAAAATCCTGTTTGATGGTGGTTAACGGCGGGATATAACATGAGCTGTCTTCGGTATCGTC
GTATCCCACTACCGAGATATCCGCACCAACGCGCAGCCCGGACTCGGTAATGGCGCGCATTGCGCCCAGC
GCCATCTGATCGTTGGCAACCAGCATCGCAGTGGGAACGATGCCCTCATTCAGCATTTGCATGGTTTGTT
GAAAACCGGACATGGCACTCCAGTCGCCTTCCCGTTCCGCTATCGGCTGAATTTGATTGCGAGTGAGATA
TTTATGCCAGCCAGCCAGACGCAGACGCGCCGAGACAGAACTTAATGGGCCCGCTAACAGCGCGATTTGC
TGGTGACCCAATGCGACCAGATGCTCCACGCCCAGTCGCGTACCGTCTTCATGGGAGAAAATAATACTGT
TGATGGGTGTCTGGTCAGAGACATCAAGAAATAACGCCGGAACATTAGTGCAGGCAGCTTCCACAGCAAT
GGCATCCTGGTCATCCAGCGGATAGTTAATGATCAGCCCACTGACGCGTTGCGCGAGAAGATTGTGCACC
GCCGCTTTACAGGCTTCGACGCCGCTTCGTTCTACCATCGACACCACCACGCTGGCACCCAGTTGATCGG
CGCGAGATTTAATCGCCGCGACAATTTGCGACGGCGCGTGCAGGGCCAGACTGGAGGTGGCAACGCCAAT
CAGCAACGACTGTTTGCCCGCCAGTTGTTGTGCCACGCGGTTGGGAATGTAATTCAGCTCCGCCATCGCC
GCTTCCACTTTTTCCCGCGTTTTCGCAGAAACGTGGCTGGCCTGGTTCACCACGCGGGAAACGGTCTGAT
AAGAGACACCGGCATACTCTGCGACATCGTATAACGTTACTGGTTTCACATTCACCACCCTGAATTGACT
CTCTTCCGGGCGCTATCATGCCATACCGCGAAAGGTTTTGCGCCATTCGATGGTGTCCGGGATCTCGACG
CTCTCCCTTATGCGACTCCTGCATTAGGAAGCAGCCCAGTAGTAGGTTGAGGCCGTTGAGCACCGCCGCC
GCAAGGAATGGTGCATGCAAGGAGATGGCGCCCAACAGTCCCCCGGCCACGGGGCCTGCCACCATACCCA
CGCCGAAACAAGCGCTCATGAGCCCGAAGTGGCGAGCCCGATCTTCCCCATCGGTGATGTCGGCGATATA
GGCGCCAGCAACCGCACCTGTGGCGCCGGTGATGCCGGCCACGATGCGTCCGGCGTAGAGGATCGAGATC
TCGATCCCGCGAAATTAATACGACTCACTATAGGGGAATTGTGAGCGGATAACAATTCCCCTCTAGAATA
ATTTTGTTTAACTTTAAGAAGGAGATATACCATGGGCAGCAGCCATCATCATCATCATCACAGCAGCGGC
CTGGAAGTTCTGTTCCAGGGGCCCCATATGAGCCCGAAACGTCGTACCCAGGCAGAACGTGCAATGGAAA
CCCAGGGTAAACTGATTGCAGCAGCACTGGGTGTTCTGCGTGAAAAAGGTTATGCAGGTTTTCGTATTGC
AGATGTTCCGGGTGCAGCCGGTGTTAGCCGTGGTGCACAGAGCCATCATTTTCCGACCAAACTGGAACTG
CTGCTGGCAACCTTTGAATGGCTGTATGAGCAGATTACCGAACGTAGCCGTGCACGTCTGGCAAAACTGA
AACCGGAAGATGATGTTATTCAGCAGATGCTGGATGATGCAGCAGAATTTTTTCTGGATGATGATTTTAG
CATCAGCCTGGATCTGATTGTTGCAGCAGATCGTGATCCGGCACTGCGTGAAGGTATTCAGCGTACCGTT
GAACGTAATCGTTTTGTTGTTGAAGATATGTGGCTGGGTGTGCTGGTGAGCCGTGGTCTGAGCCGTGATG
ATGCCGAAGATATTCTGTGGCTGATTTTTAACAGCGTTCGTGGTCTGGCAGTTCGTAGCCTGTGGCAGAA
AGATAAAGAACGTTTTGAACGTGTGCGTAATAGCACCCTGGAAATTGCACGTGAACGTTATGCAAAATTC
AAACGTTAAGGATCCAAGCTTGCGGCCGCACTCGAGCACCACCACCACCACCACTGAGATCCGGCTGCTA
ACAAAGCCCGAAAGGAAGCTGAGTTGGCTGCTGCCACCGCTGAGCAATAACTAGCATAACCCCTTGGGGC
CTCTAAACGGGTCTTGAGGGGTTTTTTGCTGAAAGGAGGAACTATATCCGGAT
Features (pLannotate 1.2.2; 20 found; start..end, strand, type, name):
     12..467     +  rep_origin     f1 ori (sequence partly withheld): f1 bacteriophage origin of replication; arrow indicates direction of (+) strand synthesis
    494..598     +  promoter       AmpR promoter: bla
    599..1459    +  CDS            AmpR: β-lactamase; bla; confers resistance to ampicillin, carbenicillin, and related antibiotics
   1630..2218    +  rep_origin     ori: high-copy-number ColE1/pMB1/pBR322/pUC origin of replication
   2404..2546    -  misc_feature   bom: basis of mobility region from pBR322
   2648..2839    -  CDS            rop: Rop protein, which maintains plasmids at low copy number; rop
   2856..3236    +  CDS            YPB1_ECOLX: Protein predicted: Swiss-Prot protein existence level 4. From Escherichia coli.
   3308..3599    -  CDS            TcR (fragment): tetracycline efflux protein; tet; confers resistance to tetracycline
   3614..3635    -  protein_bind   CAP binding site: CAP binding activates transcription in the presence of cAMP. E. coli catabolite activator protein
   3648..4730    -  CDS            lacI: lac repressor; lacI; The lac repressor binds to the lac operator to inhibit transcription in E. coli. This inhibition can be relieved by adding lactose or isopropyl-β-D-thiogalactopyranoside (IPTG).
   4731..4808    -  promoter       lacI promoter: lacI
   4816..5095    -  CDS            TcR (fragment): tetracycline efflux protein; tet; confers resistance to tetracycline
   5117..5135    +  promoter       T7 promoter: promoter for bacteriophage T7 RNA polymerase
   5136..5160    +  protein_bind   lac operator: The lac repressor binds to the lac operator to inhibit transcription in E. coli. This inhibition can be relieved by adding lactose or isopropyl-β-D-thiogalactopyranoside (IPTG). lac repressor encoded by lacI
   5174..5196    +  RBS            RBS: efficient ribosome binding site from bacteriophage T7 gene 10 (Olins and Rangwala, 1989)
   5215..5231    +  CDS            capTEV™ (fragment): composite tag for in vivo biotinylation, TEV protease cleavage, and 6xHis tagging
   5269..5877    +  CDS            cymR: CYMR_PSEPU - Experimental evidence at transcript level: Swiss-Prot protein existence level 2. Involved in the repression of the cym and cmt operons which are responsible of the p-cymene degradation. From Pseudomonas putida (Arthrobacter siderocapsulatus).
   5908..5925    +  CDS            9xHis (fragment): 9xHis affinity tag
   5935..5984    +  CDS            SET1 (fragment): solubility-enhancement tag derived from T7 phage gene 10B
   5992..6039    +  terminator     T7 terminator: transcription terminator for bacteriophage T7 RNA polymerase
