>Addgene plasmid #51165 | pET21a-CymR | addgene full sequence | sequence record 264218 | Addgene NGS Result
GCGCCCAACAGTCCCCCGGCCACGGGGCCTGCCACCATACCCACGCCGAAACAAGCGCTCATGAGCCCGA
AGTGGCGAGCCCGATCTTCCCCATCGGTGATGTCGGCGATATAGGCGCCAGCAACCGCACCTGTGGCGCC
GGTGATGCCGGCCACGATGCGTCCGGCGTAGAGGATCGAGATCTCGATCCCGCGAAATTAATACGACTCA
CTATAGGGGAATTGTGAGCGGATAACAATTCCCCTCTAGAAATAATTTTGTTTAACTTTAAGAAGGAGAT
ATACCATGGGCAGCAGCCATCATCATCATCATCACAGCAGCGGCCTGGAAGTTCTGTTCCAGGGGCCCCA
TATGAGCCCGAAACGTCGTACCCAGGCAGAACGTGCAATGGAAACCCAGGGTAAACTGATTGCAGCAGCA
CTGGGTGTTCTGCGTGAAAAAGGTTATGCAGGTTTTCGTATTGCAGATGTTCCGGGTGCAGCCGGTGTTA
GCCGTGGTGCACAGAGCCATCATTTTCCGACCAAACTGGAACTGCTGCTGGCAACCTTTGAATGGCTGTA
TGAGCAGATTACCGAACGTAGCCGTGCACGTCTGGCAAAACTGAAACCGGAAGATGATGTTATTCAGCAG
ATGCTGGATGATGCAGCAGAATTTTTTCTGGATGATGATTTTAGCATCAGCCTGGATCTGATTGTTGCAG
CAGATCGTGATCCGGCACTGCGTGAAGGTATTCAGCGTACCGTTGAACGTAATCGTTTTGTTGTTGAAGA
TATGTGGCTGGGTGTGCTGGTGAGCCGTGGTCTGAGCCGTGATGATGCCGAAGATATTCTGTGGCTGATT
TTTAACAGCGTTCGTGGTCTGGCAGTTCGTAGCCTGTGGCAGAAAGATAAAGAACGTTTTGAACGTGTGC
GTAATAGCACCCTGGAAATTGCACGTGAACGTTATGCAAAATTCAAACGTTAAGGATCCAAGCTTGCGGC
CGCACTCGAGCACCACCACCACCACCACTGAGATCCGGCTGCTAACAAAGCCCGAAAGGAAGCTGAGTTG
GCTGCTGCCACCGCTGAGCAATAACTAGCATAACCCCTTGGGGCCTCTAAACGGGTCTTGAGGGGTTTTT
TGCTGAAAGGAGGAACTATATCCGGATTGGCGAATGGG
[124 nt withheld, positions 1159-1282]
C
[91 nt withheld, positions 1284-1374]
A
[49 nt withheld, positions 1376-1424]
CCTTTGACGTTGGAGTCCACGTTCTTT
[37 nt withheld, positions 1452-1488]
ACCCTATCTCGGTCTATTCTTTTGATTTATAAGGGATTTTGCCGATTTCGGCCTATTGGTTAAAAAATGA
GCTGATTTAACAAAAATTTAACGCGAATTTTAACAAAATATTAACGCTTACAATTTAGGTGGCACTTTTC
GGGGAAATGTGCGCGGAACCCCTATTTGTTTATTTTTCTAAATACATTCAAATATGTATCCGCTCATGAG
ACAATAACCCTGATAAATGCTTCAATAATATTGAAAAAGGAAGAGTATGAGTATTCAACATTTCCGTGTC
GCCCTTATTCCCTTTTTTGCGGCATTTTGCCTTCCTGTTTTTGCTCACCCAGAAACGCTGGTGAAAGTAA
AAGATGCTGAAGATCAGTTGGGTGCACGAGTGGGTTACATCGAACTGGATCTCAACAGCGGTAAGATCCT
TGAGAGTTTTCGCCCCGAAGAACGTTTTCCAATGATGAGCACTTTTAAAGTTCTGCTATGTGGCGCGGTA
TTATCCCGTATTGACGCCGGGCAAGAGCAACTCGGTCGCCGCATACACTATTCTCAGAATGACTTGGTTG
AGTACTCACCAGTCACAGAAAAGCATCTTACGGATGGCATGACAGTAAGAGAATTATGCAGTGCTGCCAT
AACCATGAGTGATAACACTGCGGCCAACTTACTTCTGACAACGATCGGAGGACCGAAGGAGCTAACCGCT
TTTTTGCACAACATGGGGGATCATGTAACTCGCCTTGATCGTTGGGAACCGGAGCTGAATGAAGCCATAC
CAAACGACGAGCGTGACACCACGATGCCTGCAGCAATGGCAACAACGTTGCGCAAACTATTAACTGGCGA
ACTACTTACTCTAGCTTCCCGGCAACAATTAATAGACTGGATGGAGGCGGATAAAGTTGCAGGACCACTT
CTGCGCTCGGCCCTTCCGGCTGGCTGGTTTATTGCTGATAAATCTGGAGCCGGTGAGCGTGGGTCTCGCG
GTATCATTGCAGCACTGGGGCCAGATGGTAAGCCCTCCCGTATCGTAGTTATCTACACGACGGGGAGTCA
GGCAACTATGGATGAACGAAATAGACAGATCGCTGAGATAGGTGCCTCACTGATTAAGCATTGGTAACTG
TCAGACCAAGTTTACTCATATATACTTTAGATTGATTTAAAACTTCATTTTTAATTTAAAAGGATCTAGG
TGAAGATCCTTTTTGATAATCTCATGACCAAAATCCCTTAACGTGAGTTTTCGTTCCACTGAGCGTCAGA
CCCCGTAGAAAAGATCAAAGGATCTTCTTGAGATCCTTTTTTTCTGCGCGTAATCTGCTGCTTGCAAACA
AAAAAACCACCGCTACCAGCGGTGGTTTGTTTGCCGGATCAAGAGCTACCAACTCTTTTTCCGAAGGTAA
CTGGCTTCAGCAGAGCGCAGATACCAAATACTGTCCTTCTAGTGTAGCCGTAGTTAGGCCACCACTTCAA
GAACTCTGTAGCACCGCCTACATACCTCGCTCTGCTAATCCTGTTACCAGTGGCTGCTGCCAGTGGCGAT
AAGTCGTGTCTTACCGGGTTGGACTCAAGACGATAGTTACCGGATAAGGCGCAGCGGTCGGGCTGAACGG
GGGGTTCGTGCACACAGCCCAGCTTGGAGCGAACGACCTACACCGAACTGAGATACCTACAGCGTGAGCT
ATGAGAAAGCGCCACGCTTCCCGAAGGGAGAAAGGCGGACAGGTATCCGGTAAGCGGCAGGGTCGGAACA
GGAGAGCGCACGAGGGAGCTTCCAGGGGGAAACGCCTGGTATCTTTATAGTCCTGTCGGGTTTCGCCACC
TCTGACTTGAGCGTCGATTTTTGTGATGCTCGTCAGGGGGGCGGAGCCTATGGAAAAACGCCAGCAACGC
GGCCTTTTTACGGTTCCTGGCCTTTTGCTGGCCTTTTGCTCACATGTTCTTTCCTGCGTTATCCCCTGAT
TCTGTGGATAACCGTATTACCGCCTTTGAGTGAGCTGATACCGCTCGCCGCAGCCGAACGACCGAGCGCA
GCGAGTCAGTGAGCGAGGAAGCGGAAGAGCGCCTGATGCGGTATTTTCTCCTTACGCATCTGTGCGGTAT
TTCACACCGCAATGGTGCACTCTCAGTACAATCTGCTCTGATGCCGCATAGTTAAGCCAGTATACACTCC
GCTATCGCTACGTGACTGGGTCATGGCTGCGCCCCGACACCCGCCAACACCCGCTGACGCGCCCTGACGG
GCTTGTCTGCTCCCGGCATCCGCTTACAGACAAGCTGTGACCGTCTCCGGGAGCTGCATGTGTCAGAGGT
TTTCACCGTCATCACCGAAACGCGCGAGGCAGCTGCGGTAAAGCTCATCAGCGTGGTCGTGAAGCGATTC
ACAGATGTCTGCCTGTTCATCCGCGTCCAGCTCGTTGAGTTTCTCCAGAAGCGTTAATGTCTGGCTTCTG
ATAAAGCGGGCCATGTTAAGGGCGGTTTTTTCCTGTTTGGTCACTGATGCCTCCGTGTAAGGGGGATTTC
TGTTCATGGGGGTAATGATACCGATGAAACGAGAGAGGATGCTCACGATACGGGTTACTGATGATGAACA
TGCCCGGTTACTGGAACGTTGTGAGGGTAAACAACTGGCGGTATGGATGCGGCGGGACCAGAGAAAAATC
ACTCAGGGTCAATGCCAGCGCTTCGTTAATACAGATGTAGGTGTTCCACAGGGTAGCCAGCAGCATCCTG
CGATGCAGATCCGGAACATAATGGTGCAGGGCGCTGACTTCCGCGTTTCCAGACTTTACGAAACACGGAA
ACCGAAGACCATTCATGTTGTTGCTCAGGTCGCAGACGTTTTGCAGCAGCAGTCGCTTCACGTTCGCTCG
CGTATCGGTGATTCATTCTGCTAACCAGTAAGGCAACCCCGCCAGCCTAGCCGGGTCCTCAACGACAGGA
GCACGATCATGCGCACCCGTGGGGCCGCCATGCCGGCGATAATGGCCTGCTTCTCGCCGAAACGTTTGGT
GGCGGGACCAGTGACGAAGGCTTGAGCGAGGGCGTGCAAGATTCCGAATACCGCAAGCGACAGGCCGATC
ATCGTCGCGCTCCAGCGAAAGCGGTCCTCGCCGAAAATGACCCAGAGCGCTGCCGGCACCTGTCCTACGA
GTTGCATGATAAAGAAGACAGTCATAAGTGCGGCGACGATAGTCATGCCCCGCGCCCACCGGAAGGAGCT
GACTGGGTTGAAGGCTCTCAAGGGCATCGGTCGACGCTCTCCCTTATGCGACTCCTGCATTAGGAAGCAG
CCCAGTAGTAGGTTGAGGCCGTTGAGCACCGCCGCCGCAAGGAATGGTGCATGCAAGGAGATGGCGCCCA
ACAGTCCCCCGGCCACGGGGCCTGCCACCATACCCACGCCGAAACAAGCGCTCATGAGCCCGAAGTGGCG
AGCCCGATCTTCCCCATCGGTGATGTCGGCGATATAGGCGCCAGCAACCGCACCTGTGGCGCCGGTGATG
CCGGCCACGATGCGTCCGGCGTAGAGGATCCGGGTCCCCTTTGATAGATTAAAAAGGAAAGGAGGAAAGA
AATAATGGCTCGTGTACAGTTTAAACAACGTGAATCTACTGACGCAATCTTTGTTCACTGCTCGGCTACC
AAGCCAAGTCAGAATGTTGGTGTCCGTGAGATTCGCCAGTGGCACAAAGAGCAGGGTTGGCTCGATGTGG
GATACCACTTTATCATCAAGCGAGACGGTACTGTGGAGGCAGGACGAGATGAGATGGCTGTAGGCTCTCA
CGCTAAGGGTTACAACCACAACTCTATCGGCGTCTGCCTTGTTGGTGGTATCGACGATAAAGGTAAGTTC
GACGCTAACTTTACGCCAGCCCAAATGCAATCCCTTCGCTCACTGCTTGTCACACTGCTGGCTAAGTACG
AAGGCGCTGTGCTTCGCGCCCATCATGAGGTGGCGCCGAAGGCTTGCCCTTCGTTCGACCTTAAGCGTTG
GTGGGAGAAGAACGAACTGGTCACTTCTGACCGTGGATAATTAATTGAACTCACTAAAGGGAGACCACAG
CGGTTTCCCTTTGTTCGCATTGGAGGTCAAATAATGCGCAAGTCTTATAAACAATTCTATAAGGCTCCGA
GGAGGCATATCCAAGTGTGGGAGGCAGCCAATGGGCCGGATCCACAGGACGGGTGTGGTCGCCATGATCG
CGTAGTCGATAGTGGCTCCAAGTAGCGAAGCGAGCAGGACTGGGCGGCGGCCAAAGCGGTCGGACAGTGC
TCCGAGAACGGGTGCGCATAGAAATTGCATCAACGCATATAGCGCTAGCAGCACGCCATAGTGACTGGCG
ATGCTGTCGGAATGGACGATATCCCGCAAGAGGCCCGGCAGTACCGGCATAACCAAGCCTATGCCTACAG
CATCCAGGGTGACGGTGCCGAGGATGACGATGAGCGCATTGTTAGATTTCATACACGGTGCCTGACTGCG
TTAGCAATTTAACTGTGATAAACTACCGCATTAAAGCTTATCGATGATAAGCTGTCAAACATGAGAATTA
CAACTTATATCGTATGGGGCTGACTTCAGGTGCTACATTTGAAGAGATAAATTGCACTGAAATCTAGAAA
TATTTTATCTGATTAATAAGATGATCTTCTTGAGATCGTTTTGGTCTGCGCGTAATCTCTTGCTCTGAAA
ACGAAAAAACCGCCTTGCAGGGCGGTTTTTCGAAGGTTCTCTGAGCTACCAACTCTTTGAACCGAGGTAA
CTGGCTTGGAGGAGCGCAGTCACCAAAACTTGTCCTTTCAGTTTAGCCTTAACCGGCGCATGACTTCAAG
ACTAACTCCTCTAAATCAATTACCAGTGGCTGCTGCCAGTGGTGCTTTTGCATGTCTTTCCGGGTTGGAC
TCAAGACGATAGTTACCGGATAAGGCGCAGCGGTCGGACTGAACGGGGGGTTCGTGCATACAGTCCAGCT
TGGAGCGAACTGCCTACCCGGAACTGAGTGTCAGGCGTGGAATGAGACAAACGCGGCCATAACAGCGGAA
TGACACCGGTAAACCGAAAGGCAGGAACAGGAGAGCGCACGAGGGAGCCGCCAGGGGGAAACGCCTGGTA
TCTTTATAGTCCTGTCGGGTTTCGCCACCACTGATTTGAGCGTCAGATTTCGTGATGCTTGTCAGGGGGG
CGGAGCCTATGGAAAAACGGCTTTGCCGCGGCCCTCTCACTTCCCTGTTAAGTATCTTCCTGGCATCTTC
CAGGAAATCTCCGCCCCGTTCGTAAGCCATTTCCGCTCGCCGCAGTCGAACGACCGAGCGTAGCGAGTCA
GTGAGCGAGGAAGCGGAATATATCCTGTATCACATATTCTGCTGACGCACCGGTGCAGCCTTTTTTCTCC
TGCCACATGAAGCACTTCACTGACACCCTCATCAGTGCCAACATAGTAAGCCAGTATACACTCCGCTAGC
GCTGATGTCCGGCGGTGCTTTTGCCGTTACGCACCACCCCGTCAGTAGCTGAACAGGAGGGACAGCTGAT
AGAAACAGAAGCCACTGGAGCACCTCAAAAACACCATCATACACTAAATCAGTAAGTTGGCAGCATCACC
CGACGCACTTTGCGCCGAATAAATACCTGTGACGGAAGATCACTTCGCAGAATAAATAAATCCTGGTGTC
CCTGTTGATACCGGGAAGCCCTGGGCCAACTTTTGGCGAAAATGAGACGTTGATCGGCACGTAAGAGGTT
CCAACTTTCACCATAATGAAATAAGATCACTACCGGGCGTATTTTTTGAGTTATCGAGATTTTCAGGAGC
TAAGGAAGCTAAAATGGAGAAAAAAATCACTGGATATACCACCGTTGATATATCCCAATGGCATCGTAAA
GAACATTTTGAGGCATTTCAGTCAGTTGCTCAATGTACCTATAACCAGACCGTTCAGCTGGATATTACGG
CCTTTTTAAAGACCGTAAAGAAAAATAAGCACAAGTTTTATCCGGCCTTTATTCACATTCTTGCCCGCCT
GATGAATGCTCATCCGGAATTCCGTATGGCAATGAAAGACGGTGAGCTGGTGATATGGGATAGTGTTCAC
CCTTGTTACACCGTTTTCCATGAGCAAACTGAAACGTTTTCATCGCTCTGGAGTGAATACCACGACGATT
TCCGGCAGTTTCTACACATATATTCGCAAGATGTGGCGTGTTACGGTGAAAACCTGGCCTATTTCCCTAA
AGGGTTTATTGAGAATATGTTTTTCGTCTCAGCCAATCCCTGGGTGAGTTTCACCAGTTTTGATTTAAAC
GTGGCCAATATGGACAACTTCTTCGCCCCCGTTTTCACCATGGGCAAATATTATACGCAAGGCGACAAGG
TGCTGATGCCGCTGGCGATTCAGGTTCATCATGCCGTTTGTGATGGCTTCCATGTCGGCAGAATGCTTAA
TGAATTACAACAGTACTGCGATGAGTGGCAGGGCGGGGCGTAATTTTTTTAAGGCAGTTATTGGTGCCCT
TAAACGCCTGGTTGCTACGCCTGAATAAGTGATAATAAGCGGATGAATGGCAGAAATTCGAAAGCAAATT
CGACCCGGTCGTCGGTTCAGGGCAGGGTCGTTAAATAGCCGCTTATGTCTATTGCTGGTTTACCGGTTTA
TTGACTACCGGAAGCAGTGTGACCGTGTGCTTCTCAAATGCCTGAGGCCAGTTTGCTCAGGCTCTCCCCG
TGGAGGTAATAATTGACGATATGATCATTTATTCTGCCTCCCAGAGCCTGATAAAAACGGTTAGCGCTTC
GTTAATACAGATGTAGGTGTTCCACAGGGTAGCCAGCAGCATCCTGCGATGCAGATCCGGAACATAATGG
TGCAGGGCGCTTGTTTCGGCGTGGGTATGGTGGCAGGCCCCGTGGCCGGGGGACTGTTGGGCGCTGCCGG
CACCTGTCCTACGAGTTGCATGATAAAGAAGACAGTCATAAGTGCGGCGACGATAGTCATGCCCCGCGCC
CACCGGAAGGAGCTACCGGCAGCGGTGCGGACTGTTGTAACTCAGAATAAGAAATGAGGCCGCTCATGGC
GTTGACTCTCAGTCATAGTATCGTGGTATCACCGGTTGGTTCCACTCTCTGTTGCGGGCAACTTCAGCAG
CACGTAGGGGACTTCCGCGTTTCCAGACTTTACGAAACACGGAAACCGAAGACCATTCATGTTGTTGCTC
AGGTCGCAGACGTTTTGCAGCAGCAGTCGCTTCACGTTCGCTCGCGTATCGGTGATTCATTCTGCTAACC
AGTAAGGCAACCCCGCCAGCCTAGCCGGGTCCTCAACGACAGGAGCACGATCATGCGCACCCGTGGCCAG
GACCCAACGCTGCCCGAGATGCGCCGCGTGCGGCTGCTGGAGATGGCGGACGCGATGGATATGTTCTGCC
AAGGGTTGGTTTGCGCATTCACAGTTCTCCGCAAGAATTGATTGGCTCCAATTCTTGGAGTGGTGAATCC
GTTAGCGAGGTGCCGCCGGCTTCCATTCAGGTCGAGGTGGCCCGGCTCCATGCACCGCGACGCAACGCGG
GGAGGCAGACAAGGTATAGGGCGGCGCCTACAATCCATGCCAACCCGTTCCATGTGCTCGCCGAGGCGGC
ATAAATCGCCGTGACGATCAGCGGTCCAATGATCGAAGTTAGGCTGGTAAGAGCCGCGAGCGATCCTTGA
AGCTGTCCCTGATGGTCGTCATCTACCTGCCTGGACAGCATGGCCTGCAACGCGGGCATCCCGATGCCGC
CGGAAGCGAGAAGAATCATAATGGGGAAGGCCATCCAGCCTCGCGTCGCGAACGCCAGCAAGACGTAGCC
CAGCGCGTCGGCCGCCATGCCGGCGATAATGGCCTGCTTCTCGCCGAAACGTTTGGTGGCGGGACCAGTG
ACGAAGGCTTGAGCGAGGGCGTGCAAGATTCCGAATACCGCAAGCGACAGGCCGATCATCGTCGCGCTCC
AGCGAAAGCGGTCCTCGCCGAAAATGACCCAGAGCGCTGCCGGCACCTGTCCTACGAGTTGCATGATAAA
GAAGACAGTCATAAGTGCGGCGACGATAGTCATGCCCCGCGCCCACCGGAAGGAGCTGACTGGGTTGAAG
GCTCTCAAGGGCATCGGTCGAGATCCCGGTGCCTAATGAGTGAGCTAACTTACATTAATTGCGTTGCGCT
CACTGCCCGCTTTCCAGTCGGGAAACCTGTCGTGCCAGCTGCATTAATGAATCGGCCAACGCGCGGGGAG
AGGCGGTTTGCGTATTGGGCGCCAGGGTGGTTTTTCTTTTCACCAGTGAGACGGGCAACAGCTGATTGCC
CTTCACCGCCTGGCCCTGAGAGAGTTGCAGCAAGCGGTCCACGCTGGTTTGCCCCAGCAGGCGAAAATCC
TGTTTGATGGTGGTTAACGGCGGGATATAACATGAGCTGTCTTCGGTATCGTCGTATCCCACTACCGAGA
TATCCGCACCAACGCGCAGCCCGGACTCGGTAATGGCGCGCATTGCGCCCAGCGCCATCTGATCGTTGGC
AACCAGCATCGCAGTGGGAACGATGCCCTCATTCAGCATTTGCATGGTTTGTTGAAAACCGGACATGGCA
CTCCAGTCGCCTTCCCGTTCCGCTATCGGCTGAATTTGATTGCGAGTGAGATATTTATGCCAGCCAGCCA
GACGCAGACGCGCCGAGACAGAACTTAATGGGCCCGCTAACAGCGCGATTTGCTGGTGACCCAATGCGAC
CAGATGCTCCACGCCCAGTCGCGTACCGTCTTCATGGGAGAAAATAATACTGTTGATGGGTGTCTGGTCA
GAGACATCAAGAAATAACGCCGGAACATTAGTGCAGGCAGCTTCCACAGCAATGGCATCCTGGTCATCCA
GCGGATAGTTAATGATCAGCCCACTGACGCGTTGCGCGAGAAGATTGTGCACCGCCGCTTTACAGGCTTC
GACGCCGCTTCGTTCTACCATCGACACCACCACGCTGGCACCCAGTTGATCGGCGCGAGATTTAATCGCC
GCGACAATTTGCGACGGCGCGTGCAGGGCCAGACTGGAGGTGGCAACGCCAATCAGCAACGACTGTTTGC
CCGCCAGTTGTTGTGCCACGCGGTTGGGAATGTAATTCAGCTCCGCCATCGCCGCTTCCACTTTTTCCCG
CGTTTTCGCAGAAACGTGGCTGGCCTGGTTCACCACGCGGGAAACGGTCTGATAAGAGACACCGGCATAC
TCTGCGACATCGTATAACGTTACTGGTTTCACATTCACCACCCTGAATTGACTCTCTTCCGGGCGCTATC
ATGCCATACCGCGAAAGGTTTTGCGCCATTCGATGGTGTCCGGGATCTCGACGCTCTCCCTTATGCGACT
CCTGCATTAGGAAGCAGCCCAGTAGTAGGTTGAGGCCGTTGAGCACCGCCGCCGCAAGGAATGGTGCATG
CAAGGAGATG
Features (pLannotate 1.2.2; 34 found; start..end, strand, type, name):
    199..217     +  promoter       T7 promoter: promoter for bacteriophage T7 RNA polymerase
    218..242     +  protein_bind   lac operator: The lac repressor binds to the lac operator to inhibit transcription in E. coli. This inhibition can be relieved by adding lactose or isopropyl-β-D-thiogalactopyranoside (IPTG). lac repressor encoded by lacI
    257..279     +  RBS            RBS: efficient ribosome binding site from bacteriophage T7 gene 10 (Olins and Rangwala, 1989)
    352..960     +  CDS            cymR: CYMR_PSEPU - Experimental evidence at transcript level: Swiss-Prot protein existence level 2. Involved in the repression of the cym and cmt operons which are responsible of the p-cymene degradation. From Pseudomonas putida (Arthrobacter siderocapsulatus).
    991..1008    +  CDS            9xHis (fragment): 9xHis affinity tag
   1018..1067    +  CDS            SET1 (fragment): solubility-enhancement tag derived from T7 phage gene 10B
   1075..1122    +  terminator     T7 terminator: transcription terminator for bacteriophage T7 RNA polymerase
   1159..1587    +  rep_origin     f1 ori (sequence partly withheld): f1 bacteriophage origin of replication; arrow indicates direction of (+) strand synthesis
   1640..1744    +  promoter       AmpR promoter: bla
   1745..2605    +  CDS            AmpR: β-lactamase; bla; confers resistance to ampicillin, carbenicillin, and related antibiotics
   2776..3364    +  rep_origin     ori: high-copy-number ColE1/pMB1/pBR322/pUC origin of replication
   3550..3689    -  misc_feature   bom: basis of mobility region from pBR322
   3791..3982    -  CDS            rop: Rop protein, which maintains plasmids at low copy number; rop
   3999..4379    +  CDS            YPB1_ECOLX: Protein predicted: Swiss-Prot protein existence level 4. From Escherichia coli.
   4451..5019    -  CDS            TcR (fragment): tetracycline efflux protein; tet; confers resistance to tetracycline
   5063..5515    +  CDS            ENLYS_BPT7: Experimental evidence at protein level: Swiss-Prot protein existence level 1. Endolysin with amidase activity that degrades host peptidoglycans and participates with the holin and spanin proteins in the sequential events which lead to the programmed host cell lysis releasing the mature viral particles. Once the holin has permeabilized the host cell membrane, the endolysin can reach the periplasm and breaking down the peptidoglycan layer. From Escherichia phage T7 (Bacteriophage T7).
   5516..5549    +  promoter       T7 Φ3.8 promoter: weak promoter for bacteriophage T7 RNA polymerase
   5582..5665    +  CDS            Y38_BPT7 (fragment): Protein predicted: Swiss-Prot protein existence level 4. From Escherichia phage T7 (Bacteriophage T7).
   5656..5950    -  CDS            TcR (fragment): tetracycline efflux protein; tet; confers resistance to tetracycline
   5998..6026    -  promoter       tet promoter: E. coli promoter for tetracycline efflux protein gene
   6138..6683    +  rep_origin     p15A ori: Plasmids containing the medium-copy-number p15A origin of replication can be propagated in E. coli cells that contain a second plasmid with the ColE1 origin.
   6771..6826    +  rep_origin     RSF ori (fragment): Plasmids containing the RSF 1030 origin of replication can be propagated in E. coli cells that contain additional plasmids with compatible origins.
   6945..7088    -  mobile_element IS1 (fragment): prokaryotic transposable element IS1
   7209..7311    +  promoter       cat promoter: promoter of the E. coli cat gene encoding chloramphenicol acetyltransferase
   7312..7971    +  CDS            CmR: chloramphenicol acetyltransferase; cat; confers resistance to chloramphenicol
   8270..8368    -  CDS            YPB2_ECOLX (fragment): Protein predicted: Swiss-Prot protein existence level 4. From Escherichia coli.
   8355..8412    +  CDS            TcR (fragment): tetracycline efflux protein; tet; confers resistance to tetracycline
   8409..8502    -  CDS            TcR (fragment): tetracycline efflux protein; tet; confers resistance to tetracycline
   8638..8763    +  CDS            YPB1_ECOLX (fragment): Protein predicted: Swiss-Prot protein existence level 4. From Escherichia coli.
   9005..9629    -  CDS            TcR (fragment): tetracycline efflux protein; tet; confers resistance to tetracycline
   9644..9665    -  protein_bind   CAP binding site: CAP binding activates transcription in the presence of cAMP. E. coli catabolite activator protein
   9678..10760   -  CDS            lacI: lac repressor; lacI; The lac repressor binds to the lac operator to inhibit transcription in E. coli. This inhibition can be relieved by adding lactose or isopropyl-β-D-thiogalactopyranoside (IPTG).
  10761..10838   -  promoter       lacI promoter: lacI
  10846..177     -  CDS            TcR (fragment) (across the origin): tetracycline efflux protein; tet; confers resistance to tetracycline
