[The description below was written by a language model from this plasmid's Addgene catalogue record and pLannotate feature annotations shown in this document.]
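Description:
pET21a-CymR is a bacterial expression plasmid in the pET21a backbone carrying a synthesized 612 bp coding sequence for CymR, the Pseudomonas putida repressor of the cym and cmt operons involved in p-cymene degradation. The gene sits downstream of a T7 promoter fused to a lac operator and the phage T7 gene 10 ribosome binding site, and is followed by a T7 terminator. A plasmid-borne lacI gene with its own promoter supplies Lac repressor, so transcription requires a host providing T7 RNA polymerase and is induced by IPTG. The catalogue lists an N-terminal 6xHis tag. The depositor sequence annotation shows a short His-type tag fragment just upstream of cymR, and both sequence records also show the backbone's His-tag sequence downstream of the gene; whether that downstream tag is translated is not stated. Propagation relies on the pBR322-type ColE1 origin with bom and rop, although the record describes the plasmid as high copy. Selection is by ampicillin through β-lactamase, and an f1 origin is also present.

The two sequence records disagree in size. The depositor's 6,064 nt sequence matches the expected pET21a layout. The 10,948 nt sequencing-derived assembly contains the same elements plus an extra region carrying a p15A origin, chloramphenicol resistance, T7 lysozyme (endolysin) and tetracycline-resistance gene fragments. These features resemble a pLysS-type helper plasmid, but the record does not explain their presence, so the depositor map is the better guide to the intended design.

The plasmid comes from a synthetic biology study that mined prokaryotic repressors for orthogonal genetic logic gates. The T7 and His-tag design suits overproduction and affinity purification of CymR, though the record does not state a specific use.
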