Addgene plasmid #51165: pET21a-CymR
Depositing lab: Christopher Voigt. Depositing organization: University of California, San Francisco (UCSF). Publication: Genomic mining of prokaryotic repressors for orthogonal logic gates. Stanton BC, Nielsen AA, Tamsir A, Clancy K, Peterson T, Voigt CA. Nat Chem Biol. 2013 Dec 8. doi: 10.1038/nchembio.1411. PubMed 24316737.
Backbone
  Vector backbone: pET21a
  Vector type: Bacterial Expression, Synthetic Biology
Growth in bacteria
  Bacterial resistance: Ampicillin, 100 μg/mL
  Growth temperature: 37°C
  Growth strain: DH10B
  Copy number: High Copy
Gene/Insert
  Gene/Insert name: CymR
  Species: Psudomonas putida
  Insert size (bp): 612
  Promoter: T7
  Tag / fusion protein: 6x-his (N terminal on backbone)
  Cloning method: Unknown
  Sequencing primers: 5′ T7 short
Terms and licenses: Academic/Nonprofit Terms; Industry Terms: Not Available to Industry
Depositor comments: UCSF Case No. SF11-016-2; U.S. Patent Application 13/489,205. GeneArt inserted the synthesized fragment into a pET21a vector.
How to cite: pET21a-CymR was a gift from Christopher Voigt (Addgene plasmid # 51165)
