>Addgene plasmid #51165 | pET21a-CymR | depositor partial sequence | sequence record 77524 | repressor ORF
ATGAGCCCGAAACGTCGTACCCAGGCAGAACGTGCAATGGAAACCCAGGGTAAACTGATTGCAGCAGCAC
TGGGTGTTCTGCGTGAAAAAGGTTATGCAGGTTTTCGTATTGCAGATGTTCCGGGTGCAGCCGGTGTTAG
CCGTGGTGCACAGAGCCATCATTTTCCGACCAAACTGGAACTGCTGCTGGCAACCTTTGAATGGCTGTAT
GAGCAGATTACCGAACGTAGCCGTGCACGTCTGGCAAAACTGAAACCGGAAGATGATGTTATTCAGCAGA
TGCTGGATGATGCAGCAGAATTTTTTCTGGATGATGATTTTAGCATCAGCCTGGATCTGATTGTTGCAGC
AGATCGTGATCCGGCACTGCGTGAAGGTATTCAGCGTACCGTTGAACGTAATCGTTTTGTTGTTGAAGAT
ATGTGGCTGGGTGTGCTGGTGAGCCGTGGTCTGAGCCGTGATGATGCCGAAGATATTCTGTGGCTGATTT
TTAACAGCGTTCGTGGTCTGGCAGTTCGTAGCCTGTGGCAGAAAGATAAAGAACGTTTTGAACGTGTGCG
TAATAGCACCCTGGAAATTGCACGTGAACGTTATGCAAAATTCAAACGTTAA
