>Addgene plasmid #51165 | pET21a-CymR | addgene partial sequence | sequence record 80217 | pBRrevBam 5'-GGTGATGTCGGCGATATAGG-3'
ATGCCGGCCACGATGCGTCCGGCGTAGAGGATCGAGATCTCGATCCCGCGAAATTAATACGACTCACTAT
AGGGGAATTGTGAGCGGATAACAATTCCCCTCTAGAAATAATTTTGTTTAACTTTAAGAAGGAGATATAC
CATGGGCAGCAGCCATCATCATCATCATCACAGCAGCGGCCTGGAAGTTCTGTTCCAGGGGCCCCATATG
AGCCCGAAACGTCGTACCCAGGCAGAACGTGCAATGGAAACCCAGGGTAAACTGATTGCAGCAGCACTGG
GTGTTCTGCGTGAAAAAGGTTATGCAGGTTTTCGTATTGCAGATGTTCCGGGTGCAGCCGGTGTTAGCCG
TGGTGCACAGAGCCATCATTTTCCGACCAAACTGGAACTGCTGCTGGCAACCTTTGAATGGCTGTATGAG
CAGATTACCGAACGTAGCCGTGCACGTCTGGCAAAACTGAAACCGGAAGATGATGTTATTCAGCAGATGC
TGGATGATGCAGCAGAATTTTTTCTGGATGATGATTTTAGCATCAGCCTGGATCTGATTGTTGCAGCAGA
TCGTGATCCGGCACTGCGTGAAGGTATTCAGCGTACCGTTGAACGTAATCGTTTTGTTGTTGAAGATATG
TGGCTGGGTGTGCTGGTGAGCCGTGGTCTGAGCCGTGATGATGCCGAAGATATTCTGTGGCTGATTTTTA
ACAGCGTTCGTGGTCTGGCAGTTC
